>Addgene plasmid #170840 | pYI006 | addgene full sequence | sequence record 343832 | Addgene NGS Result
TTGATCCCGAGGGGAACCCTGTGGTTGGCATGCACATACAAATGGACGAACGGATAAACCTTTTCACGCC
CTTTTAAATATCCGATTATTCTAATAAACGCTCTTTTCTCTTAGGTTTACCCGCCAATATATCCTGTCAA
ACACTGATAGTTTAAACTGAAGGCGGGAAACGACAATCTGATCCAAGCTCAAGCTAAGCTCGATGCTCTC
AAGGCCAAAGAACATTATGGAAATTCGAAGATATATTATCGATGCATATAATTTATATAATCACAGTCTG
TATGTATTATGGAAACAACTTTAACTAATTTTTGAGATTGATGCTACTTCATGATAGCAATTTCTTAGTT
CTTTTGAGTTAATAACTTAATATATAAATATAATGGTACAACAACCATTACAATCGTCATTATAATCATC
TTATCCATACTCAATAGTCAATACTCTCACCTTCCCTAAAGTGTGGTTGAAATCAAACTTTACTCTCTCT
AGGCCTGATTATAATTCTTTTTTGTCTACACATACAACTTCATGAGACTTAATTATAATTTCTTAGTGTT
CTTTTGTTGACATGTAAATCGTAGCTAAGTCTAAGTGGTACTTTTATTTGTTATTGGATTTTGTTTCGGT
TACTTAAAAGTGTAATGAAGAATTTTTTTGACTATATACATCTAAGTTTTTCCTTGGACTGATTATAACT
TGTGTGTTCGAGATTGATACAACTTCATGATAGTCGATTATTCTTGTTTAACGTAACACATTGTTAGATA
GTGTCATTTACCAGAAACAATCTAACAGTGAAACTTTGCAAATTTATCTCTCTGCTGGATCTTGAACGCG
GAAACCGAATAATGTTTCTTTCGAGCTAATCCGAATGATGTTGAAATTCTATATGTTCAGATTCAGGTAA
TGTAAGCTTATCCAATAACCATCATAGTCGTCATAATAACCATCTTATCTATACTAAAGTAGTAAGTACT
CTCAGTCTCTCACCTTACCCTTAATTGTGGTTGAAATCAACCTAACGTGACACTCTCTCCCAAGTACGTT
ACTCTCACGTGTTAATGACACTCTCATTTTTTTTTATAGTTTTTTTTATTGTGTACTAGGATTGTTGTCC
GAAGGAATCTTTCATAAATGAGAATGATAGAAACCTCAATGGTCCAGAAAATTTTACTTGACTCTTCTAA
GAATATCTTATTAGTTTATCTCTAGTAACGCCACCTTAAAAGCCGATGCTGCTTCTGAGCCAACTTCTCA
TCACAACACTGAGAAGTGGAAATTCAAATAAAGATGGTAGATCTGAGGGTAAATTTCTAGTTTTTCTCCT
TCATTTTCTTGGTTAGGACCCTTTTCTCTTTTTATTTTTTTGAGCTTTGATCTTTCTTTAAACTGATCTA
TTTTTTAATTGATTGGTTATGGTGTAAATATTACATAGCTTTAACTGATAATCTGATTACTTTATTTCGT
GTGTCTATGATGATGATGATAGTTACAGAACCGACGAACTAGTCTGTACCCGATCAACACCGAGACCCGT
GGCGTCTTCGACCTCAATGGCGTCTGGAACTTCAAGCTGGACTACGGGAAAGGACTGGAAGAGAAGTGGT
ACGAAAGCAAGCTGACCGACACTATTAGTATGGCCGTCCCAAGCAGTTACAATGACATTGGCGTGACCAA
GGAAATCCGCAACCATATCGGATATGTCTGGTACGAACGTGAGTTCACGGTGCCGGCCTATCTGAAGGAT
CAGCGTATCGTGCTCCGCTTCGGCTCTGCAACTCACAAAGCAATTGTCTATGTCAATGGTGAGCTGGTCG
TGGAGCACAAGGGCGGATTCCTGCCATTCGAAGCGGAAATCAACAACTCGCTGCGTGATGGCATGAATCG
CGTCACCGTCGCCGTGGACAACATCCTCGACGATAGCACCCTCCCGGTGGGGCTGTACAGCGAGCGCCAC
GAAGAGGGCCTCGGAAAAGTCATTCGTAACAAGCCGAACTTCGACTTCTTCAACTATGCAGGCCTGCACC
GTCCGGTGAAAATCTACACGACCCCGTTTACGTACGTCGAGGACATCTCGGTTGTGACCGACTTCAATGG
CCCAACCGGGACTGTGACCTATACGGTGGACTTTCAAGGCAAAGCCGAGACCGTGAAAGTGTCGGTCGTG
GATGAGGAAGGCAAAGTGGTCGCAAGCACCGAGGGCCTGAGCGGTAACGTGGAGATTCCGAATGTCATCC
TCTGGGAACCACTGAACACGTATCTCTACCAGATCAAAGTGGAACTGGTGAACGACGGACTGACCATCGA
TGTCTATGAAGAGCCGTTCGGCGTGCGGACCGTGGAAGTCAACGACGGCAAGTTCCTCATCAACAACAAA
CCGTTCTACTTCAAGGGCTTTGGCAAACATGAGGACACTCCTATCAACGGCCGTGGCTTTAACGAAGCGA
GCAATGTGATGGATTTCAATATCCTCAAATGGATCGGCGCCAACAGCTTCCGGACCGCACACTATCCGTA
CTCTGAAGAGTTGATGCGTCTTGCGGATCGCGAGGGTCTGGTCGTGATCGACGAGACTCCGGCAGTTGGC
GTGCACCTCAACTTCATGGCCACCACGGGACTCGGCGAAGGCAGCGAGCGCGTCAGTACCTGGGAGAAGA
TTCGGACGTTTGAGCACCATCAAGACGTTCTCCGTGAACTGGTGTCTCGTGACAAGAACCATCCAAGCGT
CGTGATGTGGAGCATCGCCAACGAGGCGGCGACTGAGGAAGAGGGCGCGTACGAGTACTTCAAGCCGTTG
GTGGAGCTGACCAAGGAACTCGACCCACAGAAGCGTCCGGTCACGATCGTGCTGTTTGTGATGGCTACCC
CGGAGACGGACAAAGTCGCCGAACTGATTGACGTCATCGCGCTCAATCGCTATAACGGATGGTACTTCGA
TGGCGGTGATCTCGAAGCGGCCAAAGTCCATCTCCGCCAGGAATTTCACGCGTGGAACAAGCGTTGCCCA
GGAAAGCCGATCATGATCACTGAGTACGGCGCAGACACCGTTGCGGGCTTTCACGACATTGATCCAGTGA
TGTTCACCGAGGAATATCAAGTCGAGTACTACCAGGCGAACCACGTCGTGTTCGATGAGTTTGAGAACTT
CGTGGGTGAGCAAGCGTGGAACTTCGCGGACTTCGCGACCTCTCAGGGCGTGATGCGCGTCCAAGGAAAC
AAGAAGGGCGTGTTCACTCGTGACCGCAAGCCGAAGCTCGCCGCGCACGTCTTTCGCGAGCGCTGGACCA
ACATTCCAGATTTCGGCTACAAGAACGCTAGCCATCACCATCACCATCACGTGTGAAGGATCCTGCTTTA
ATGAGATATGCGAGACGCCTATGATCGCATGATATTTGCTTTCAATTCTGTTGTGCACGTTGTAAAAAAC
CTGAGCATGTGTAGCTCAGATCCTTACCGCCGGTTTCGGTTCATTCTAATGAATATATCACCCGTTACTA
TCGTATTTTTATGAATAATATTCTCCGTTCAATTTACTGATTGTACCCTACTACTTATATGTACAATATT
AAAATGAAAACAATATATTGTGCTGAATAGGTTTATAGCGACATCTATGATAGAGCGCCACAATAACAAA
CAATTGCGTTTTATTATTACAAATCCAATTTTAAAAAAAGCGGCAGAACCGGTCAAACCTAAAAGACTGA
TTACATAAATCTTATTCAAATTTCAAAAGTGCCCCAGGGGCTAGTATCTACGACACACCGAGCGGCGAAC
TAATAACGCTCACTGAAGGGAACTCCGGTTCCCCGCCGGCGCGCATGGGTGAGATTCCTTGAAGTTGAGT
ATTGGCCGTCCGCTCTACCGAAAGTTACGGGCACCATTCAACCCGGTCCAGCACGGCGGCCGGGTAACCG
ACTTGCTGCCCCGAGAATTATGCAGCATTTTTTTGGTGTATGTGGGCCCCAAATGAAGTGCAGGTCAAAC
CTTGACAGTGACGACAAATCGTTGGGCGGGTCCAGGGCGAATTTTGCGACAACATGTCGAGGCTCAGCAG
GACCTCTAGAGCGCCACTGGATTTTGGTTTTAGGAATTAGAAATTTTATTGATAGAAGTATTTTACAAAT
ACAAATACATACTAAGGGTTTCTTATATGCTCAACACATGAGCGAAACCCTATAAGAACCCTAATTCCCT
TATCTGGGAACTACTCACACATTATTATAGAGAGAGATAGATTTGTAGAGAGAGACTGGTGATTTCAGCG
ATGCAGCCGGGCGGCGCTTACAGCTCGTCCTTCTTGTACAGCTCGTCCATGCCGAGAGTGATCCCGGCGG
CGGTCACGAACTCCAGCAGGACCATGTGATCGCGCTTCTCGTTGGGGTCTTTGCTCAGGGCGGACTGGGT
GCTCAGGTAGTGGTTGTCGGGCAGCAGCACGGGGCCGTCGCCGATGGGGGTGTTCTGCTGGTAGTGGTCG
GCGAGCTGCACGCTGCCGTCCTCGATGTTGTGGCGGATCTTGAAGTTCACCTTGATGCCGTTCTTCTGCT
TGTCGGCCATGATATAGACGTTGTGGCTGTTGTAGTTGTACTCCAGCTTGTGCCCCAGGATGTTGCCGTC
CTCCTTGAAGTCGATGCCCTTCAGCTCGATGCGGTTCACCAGGGTGTCGCCCTCGAACTTCACCTCGGCG
CGGGTCTTGTAGTTGCCGTCGTCCTTGAAGAAGATGGTGCGCTCCTGGACGTAGCCTTCGGGCATGGCGG
ACTTGAAGAAGTCGTGCTGCTTCATGTGGTCGGGGTAGCGGCTGAAGCACTGCACGCCGTAGGTCAGGGT
GGTCACGAGGGTGGGCCAGGGCACGGGCAGCTTGCCGGTGGTGCAGATGAACTTCAGGGTCAGCTTGCCG
TAGGTGGCATCGCCCTCGCCCTCGCCGGACACGCTGAACTTGTGGCCGTTTACGTCGCCGTCCAGCTCGA
CCAGGATGGGCACCACCCCGGTGAACAGCTCCTCGCCCTTGCTCACCATGTCGGCCGAGGATAATGATAG
GAGAAGTGAAAAGATGAGAAAGAGAAAAAGATTAGTCTTCACCATGGCTATCGTTCGTAAATGGTGAAAA
TTTTCAGAAAATTGCTTTTGCTTTAAAAGAAATGATTTAAATTGCTGCAATAGAAGTAGAATGCTTGATT
GCTTGAGATTCGTTTGTTTTGTATATGTTGTGTTGAGAATTCGCCCTTGTTTTGCTATTTGTGTATGTTT
TCTTGTTTTGGTTTGAGTGAAGAGTGTAGTGAAGGGTTGGTTTGTATTTATAGGTGAGAAAGGAGATTTG
CATGGCAATCACGTGTAAGAATGCATGCATGCATGAGTGTGTGTGGAGAGAGAGAGATGCTCTTACGTTG
TTGTCGGGATTATGTGTTGGAAAAGAGTGACAAGTGACGAACAAAACAATACCACTCATCATAGCTCCGC
TTATGCATGCTATGTGTGATTTGTAGCTCTTGTTCTGACATGACACTATGAACAATTTTTTAAAAAGAAG
GTTAAACTTTTATTTAAATAAAAACCCTATGTTAATTTGGTTTCAAGGGCGAATTCAATTCGGCGTTAAT
TCAGTACATTAAAAACGTCCGCAATGTGTTATTAAGTTGTCTAAGCGTCAATTTGTTTACACCACAATAT
ATCCTGCCACCAGCCAGCCAACAGCTCCCCGACCGGCAGCTCGGCACAAAATCACCACTCGATACAGGCA
GCCCATCAGTCCGGGACGGCGTCAGCGGGAGAGCCGTTGTAAGGCGGCAGACTTTGCTCATGTTACCGAT
GCTATTCGGAAGAACGGCAACTAAGCTGCCGGGTTTGAAACACGGATGATCTCGCGGAGGGTAGCATGTT
GATTGTAACGATGACAGAGCGTTGCTGCCTGTGATCAATTCGGGCACGAACCCAGTGGACATAAGCCTGT
TCGGTTCGTAAGCTGTAATGCAAGTAGCGTATGCGCTCACGCAACTGGTCCAGAACCTTGACCGAACGCA
GCGGTGGTAACGGCGCAGTGGCGGTTTTCATGGCTTGTTATGACTGTTTTTTTGGGGTACAGTCTATGCC
TCGGGCATCCAAGCAGCAAGCGCGTTACGCCGTGGGTCGATGTTTGATGTTATGGAGCAGCAACGATGTT
ACGCAGCAGGGCAGTCGCCCTAAAACAAAGTTAAACATCATGGGGGAAGCGGTGATCGCCGAAGTATCGA
CTCAACTATCAGAGGTAGTTGGCGTCATCGAGCGCCATCTCGAACCGACGTTGCTGGCCGTACATTTGTA
CGGCTCCGCAGTGGATGGCGGCCTGAAGCCACACAGTGATATTGATTTGCTGGTTACGGTGACCGTAAGG
CTTGATGAAACAACGCGGCGAGCTTTGATCAACGACCTTTTGGAAACTTCGGCTTCCCCTGGAGAGAGCG
AGATTCTCCGCGCTGTAGAAGTCACCATTGTTGTGCACGACGACATCATTCCGTGGCGTTATCCAGCTAA
GCGCGAACTGCAATTTGGAGAATGGCAGCGCAATGACATTCTTGCAGGTATCTTCGAGCCAGCCACGATC
GACATTGATCTGGCTATCTTGCTGACAAAAGCAAGAGAACATAGCGTTGCCTTGGTAGGTCCAGCGGCGG
AGGAACTCTTTGATCCGGTTCCTGAACAGGATCTATTTGAGGCGCTAAATGAAACCTTAACGCTATGGAA
CTCGCCGCCCGACTGGGCTGGCGATGAGCGAAATGTAGTGCTTACGTTGTCCCGCATTTGGTACAGCGCA
GTAACCGGCAAAATCGCGCCGAAGGATGTCGCTGCCGACTGGGCAATGGAGCGCCTGCCGGCCCAGTATC
AGCCCGTCATACTTGAAGCTAGACAGGCTTATCTTGGACAAGAAGAAGATCGCTTGGCCTCGCGCGCAGA
TCAGTTGGAAGAATTTGTCCACTACGTGAAAGGCGAGATCACCAAGGTAGTCGGCAAATAATGTCTAGCT
AGAAATTCGTTCAAGCCGACGCCGCTTCGCGGCGCGGCTTAACTCAAGCGTTAGATGCACTAAGCACATA
ATTGCTCACAGCCAAACTATCAGGTCAAGTCTGCTTTTATTATTTTTAAGCGTGCATAATAAGCCCTACA
CAAATTGGGAGATATATCATGCATGACCAAAATCCCTTAACGTGAGTTTTCGTTCCACTGAGCGTCAGAC
CCCGTAGAAAAGATCAAAGGATCTTCTTGAGATCCTTTTTTTCTGCGCGTAATCTGCTGCTTGCAAACAA
AAAAACCACCGCTACCAGCGGTGGTTTGTTTGCCGGATCAAGAGCTACCAACTCTTTTTCCGAAGGTAAC
TGGCTTCAGCAGAGCGCAGATACCAAATACTGTCCTTCTAGTGTAGCCGTAGTTAGGCCACCACTTCAAG
AACTCTGTAGCACCGCCTACATACCTCGCTCTGCTAATCCTGTTACCAGTGGCTGCTGCCAGTGGCGATA
AGTCGTGTCTTACCGGGTTGGACTCAAGACGATAGTTACCGGATAAGGCGCAGCGGTCGGGCTGAACGGG
GGGTTCGTGCACACAGCCCAGCTTGGAGCGAACGACCTACACCGAACTGAGATACCTACAGCGTGAGCTA
TGAGAAAGCGCCACGCTTCCCGAAGGGAGAAAGGCGGACAGGTATCCGGTAAGCGGCAGGGTCGGAACAG
GAGAGCGCACGAGGGAGCTTCCAGGGGGAAACGCCTGGTATCTTTATAGTCCTGTCGGGTTTCGCCACCT
CTGACTTGAGCGTCGATTTTTGTGATGCTCGTCAGGGGGGCGGAGCCTATGGAAAAACGCCAGCAACGCG
GCCTTTTTACGGTTCCTGGCCTTTTGCTGGCCTTTTGCTCACATGTTCTTTCCTGCGTTATCCCCTGATT
CTGTGGATAACCGTATTACCGCCTTTGAGTGAGCTGATACCGCTCGCCGCAGCCGAACGACCGAGCGCAG
CGAGTCAGTGAGCGAGGAAGCGGAAGAGCGCCTGATGCGGTATTTTCTCCTTACGCATCTGTGCGGTATT
TCACACCGCATATGGTGCACTCTCAGTACAATCTGCTCTGATGCCGCATAGTTAAGCCAGTATACACTCC
GCTATCGCTACGTGACTGGGTCATGGCTGCGCCCCGACACCCGCCAACACCCGCTGACGCGCCCTGACGG
GCTTGTCTGCTCCCGGCATCCGCTTACAGACAAGCTGTGACCGTCTCCGGGAGCTGCATGTGTCAGAGGT
TTTCACCGTCATCACCGAAACGCGCGAGGCAGGGTGCCTTGATGTGGGCGCCGGCGGTCGAGTGGCGACG
GCGCGGCTTGTCCGCGCCCTGGTAGATTGCCTGGCCGTAGGCCAGCCATTTTTGAGCGGCCAGCGGCCGC
GATAGGCCGACGCGAAGCGGCGGGGCGTAGGGAGCGCAGCGACCGAAGGGTAGGCGCTTTTTGCAGCTCT
TCGGCTGTGCGCTGGCCAGACAGTTATGCACAGGCCAGGCGGGTTTTAAGAGTTTTAATAAGTTTTAAAG
AGTTTTAGGCGGAAAAATCGCCTTTTTTCTCTTTTATATCAGTCACTTACATGTGTGACCGGTTCCCAAT
GTACGGCTTTGGGTTCCCAATGTACGGGTTCCGGTTCCCAATGTACGGCTTTGGGTTCCCAATGTACGTG
CTATCCACAGGAAAGAGACCTTTTCGACCTTTTTCCCCTGCTAGGGCAATTTGCCCTAGCATCTGCTCCG
TACATTAGGAACCGGCGGATGCTTCGCCCTCGATCAGGTTGCGGTAGCGCATGACTAGGATCGGGCCAGC
CTGCCCCGCCTCCTCCTTCAAATCGTACTCCGGCAGGTCATTTGACCCGATCAGCTTGCGCACGGTGAAA
CAGAACTTCTTGAACTCTCCGGCGCTGCCACTGCGTTCGTAGATCGTCTTGAACAACCATCTGGCTTCTG
CCTTGCCTGCGGCGCGGCGTGCCAGGCGGTAGAGAAAACGGCCGATGCCGGGATCGATCAAAAAGTAATC
GGGGTGAACCGTCAGCACGTCCGGGTTCTTGCCTTCTGTGATCTCGCGGTACATCCAATCAGCTAGCTCG
ATCTCGATGTACTCCGGCCGCCCGGTTTCGCTCTTTACGATCTTGTAGCGGCTAATCAAGGCTTCACCCT
CGGATACCGTCACCAGGCGGCCGTTCTTGGCCTTCTTCGTACGCTGCATGGCAACGTGCGTGGTGTTTAA
CCGAATGCAGGTTTCTACCAGGTCGTCTTTCTGCTTTCCGCCATCGGCTCGCCGGCAGAACTTGAGTACG
TCCGCAACGTGTGGACGGAACACGCGGCCGGGCTTGTCTCCCTTCCCTTCCCGGTATCGGTTCATGGATT
CGGTTAGATGGGAAACCGCCATCAGTACCAGGTCGTAATCCCACACACTGGCCATGCCGGCCGGCCCTGC
GGAAACCTCTACGTGCCCGTCTGGAAGCTCGTAGCGGATCACCTCGCCAGCTCGTCGGTCACGCTTCGAC
AGACGGAAAACGGCCACGTCCATGATGCTGCGACTATCGCGGGTGCCCACGTCATAGAGCATCGGAACGA
AAAAATCTGGTTGCTCGTCGCCCTTGGGCGGCTTCCTAATCGACGGCGCACCGGCTGCCGGCGGTTGCCG
GGATTCTTTGCGGATTCGATCAGCGGCCGCTTGCCACGATTCACCGGGGCGTGCTTCTGCCTCGATGCGT
TGCCGCTGGGCGGCCTGCGCGGCCTTCAACTTCTCCACCAGGTCATCACCCAGCGCCGCGCCGATTTGTA
CCGGGCCGGATGGTTTGCGACCGCTCACGCCGATTCCTCGGGCTTGGGGGTTCCAGTGCCATTGCAGGGC
CGGCAGACAACCCAGCCGCTTACGCCTGGCCAACCGCCCGTTCCTCCACACATGGGGCATTCCACGGCGT
CGGTGCCTGGTTGTTCTTGATTTTCCATGCCGCCTCCTTTAGCCGCTAAAATTCATCTACTCATTTATTC
ATTTGCTCATTTACTCTGGTAGCTGCGCGATGTATTCAGATAGCAGCTCGGTAATGGTCTTGCCTTGGCG
TACCGCGTACATCTTCAGCTTGGTGTGATCCTCCGCCGGCAACTGAAAGTTGACCCGCTTCATGGCTGGC
GTGTCTGCCAGGCTGGCCAACGTTGCAGCCTTGCTGCTGCGTGCGCTCGGACGGCCGGCACTTAGCGTGT
TTGTGCTTTTGCTCATTTTCTCTTTACCTCATTAACTCAAATGAGTTTTGATTTAATTTCAGCGGCCAGC
GCCTGGACCTCGCGGGCAGCGTCGCCCTCGGGTTCTGATTCAAGAACGGTTGTGCCGGCGGCGGCAGTGC
CTGGGTAGCTCACGCGCTGCGTGATACGGGACTCAAGAATGGGCAGCTCGTACCCGGCCAGCGCCTCGGC
AACCTCACCGCCGATGCGCGTGCCTTTGATCGCCCGCGACACGACAAAGGCCGCTTGTAGCCTTCCATCC
GTGACCTCAATGCGCTGCTTAACCAGCTCCACCAGGTCGGCGGTGGCCCATATGTCGTAAGGGCTTGGCT
GCACCGGAATCAGCACGAAGTCGGCTGCCTTGATCGCGGACACAGCCAAGTCCGCCGCCTGGGGCGCTCC
GTCGATCACTACGAAGTCGCGCCGGCCGATGGCCTTCACGTCGCGGTCAATCGTCGGGCGGTCGATGCCG
ACAACGGTTAGCGGTTGATCTTCCCGCACGGCCGCCCAATCGCGGGCACTGCCCTGGGGATCGGAATCGA
CTAACAGAACATCGGCCCCGGCGAGTTGCAGGGCGCGGGCTAGATGGGTTGCGATGGTCGTCTTGCCTGA
CCCGCCTTTCTGGTTAAGTACAGCGATAACCTTCATGCGTTCCCCTTGCGTATTTGTTTATTTACTCATC
GCATCATATACGCAGCGACCGCATGACGCAAGCTGTTTTACTCAAATACACATCACCTTTTTAGACGGCG
GCGCTCGGTTTCTTCAGCGGCCAAGCTGGCCGGCCAGGCCGCCAGCTTGGCATCAGACAAACCGGCCAGG
ATTTCATGCAGCCGCACGGTTGAGACGTGCGCGGGCGGCTCGAACACGTACCCGGCCGCGATCATCTCCG
CCTCGATCTCTTCGGTAATGAAAAACGGTTCGTCCTGGCCGTCCTGGTGCGGTTTCATGCTTGTTCCTCT
TGGCGTTCATTCTCGGCGGCCGCCAGGGCGTCGGCCTCGGTCAATGCGTCCTCACGGAAGGCACCGCGCC
GCCTGGCCTCGGTGGGCGTCACTTCCTCGCTGCGCTCAAGTGCGCGGTACAGGGTCGAGCGATGCACGCC
AAGCAGTGCAGCCGCCTCTTTCACGGTGCGGCCTTCCTGGTCGATCAGCTCGCGGGCGTGCGCGATCTGT
GCCGGGGTGAGGGTAGGGCGGGGGCCAAACTTCACGCCTCGGGCCTTGGCGGCCTCGCGCCCGCTCCGGG
TGCGGTCGATGATTAGGGAACGCTCGAACTCGGCAATGCCGGCGAACACGGTCAACACCATGCGGCCGGC
CGGCGTGGTGGTGTCGGCCCACGGCTCTGCCAGGCTACGCAGGCCCGCGCCGGCCTCCTGGATGCGCTCG
GCAATGTCCAGTAGGTCGCGGGTGCTGCGGGCCAGGCGGTCTAGCCTGGTCACTGTCACAACGTCGCCAG
GGCGTAGGTGGTCAAGCATCCTGGCCAGCTCCGGGCGGTCGCGCCTGGTGCCGGTGATCTTCTCGGAAAA
CAGCTTGGTGCAGCCGGCCGCGTGCAGTTCGGCCCGTTGGTTGGTCAAGTCCTGGTCGTCGGTGCTGACG
CGGGCATAGCCCAGCAGGCCAGCGGCGGCGCTCTTGTTCATGGCGTAATGTCTCCGGTTCTAGTCGCAAG
TATTCTACTTTATGCGACTAAAACACGCGACAAGAAAACGCCAGGAAAAGGGCAGGGCGGCAGCCTGTCG
CGTAACTTAGGACTTGTGCGACATGTCGTTTTCAGAAGACGGCTGCACTGAACGTCAGAAGCCGACTGCA
CTATAGCAGCGGAGGGGTTGGATCAAAGTACTTTAAAGTACTTTAAAGTACTTTAAAGTACT
Features (pLannotate 1.2.2; 19 found; start..end, strand, type, name):
    115..139     -  misc_feature   RB T-DNA repeat: right border repeat from nopaline C58 T-DNA
   1294..3316    +  CDS            GUSPlus™: β-glucuronidase codon-optimized Staphylococcus gusA gene with a catalase intron to ensure expression in plants but not bacteria
   3323..3340    +  CDS            7xHis (fragment): 6xHis affinity tag
   3353..4060    +  terminator     OCS terminator: octopine synthase terminator
   4076..4233    -  polyA_signal   CaMV poly(A) signal (fragment): cauliflower mosaic virus polyadenylation signal
   4303..5019    -  CDS            EGFP: EGFP is a basic (constitutively fluorescent) green fluorescent protein published in 1996, derived from Aequorea victoria. It is reported to be a rapidly-maturing weak dimer with moderate acid sensitivity.
   5020..5097    -  CDS            CHI-B (fragment): CHIB_ARATH - Also known as PR3. Experimental evidence at protein level: Swiss-Prot protein existence level 1. Defense against chitin-containing fungal pathogens. Seems particularly implicated in resistance to jasmonate-inducing pathogens such as A.brassicicola. In vitro antifungal activity against T.reesei, but not against A.solani, F.oxysporum, S.sclerotiorum, G.graminis and P.megasperma. From Arabidopsis thaliana (Mouse-ear cress).
   5155..5191    -  ncRNA          PK1-TEV CVMV: Accession: RF01102 - 5'-leader pseudoknot of TEV/CVMV
   5655..5679    -  misc_feature   LB T-DNA repeat: left border repeat from nopaline C58 T-DNA
   5938..5961    +  promoter       Pc promoter (fragment): intI1 (promoter lies within the coding sequence); class 1 integron promoter
   6137..6193    +  CDS            GmR (fragment): gentamycin acetyltransferase; aacC1; confers resistance to gentamycin
   6204..6991    +  CDS            SmR (fragment): aminoglycoside adenylyltransferase (Murphy, 1985); aadA; confers resistance to spectinomycin and streptomycin
   7237..7825    +  rep_origin     ori: high-copy-number ColE1/pMB1/pBR322/pUC origin of replication
   8011..8151    -  misc_feature   bom: basis of mobility region from pBR322
   8253..8292    -  CDS            rop (fragment): Rop protein, which maintains plasmids at low copy number; rop
   8495..8689    -  rep_origin     pVS1 oriV: origin of replication for the Pseudomonas plasmid pVS1 (Heeb et al., 2000)
   8755..9828    -  CDS            pVS1 RepA: replication protein from the Pseudomonas plasmid pVS1 (Heeb et al., 2000)
  10257..10886   -  CDS            pVS1 StaA: stability protein from the Pseudomonas plasmid pVS1 (Heeb et al., 2000)
  11446..11847   -  CDS            Y4CG_SINFN (fragment): Protein inferred from homology: Swiss-Prot protein existence level 3. From Sinorhizobium fredii (strain NBRC 101917 / NGR234).
