[The description below was written by a language model from this plasmid's Addgene catalogue record and pLannotate feature annotations shown in this document.]
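Description:
pYI006 is a plant expression binary vector of about 12.1 kb, built by Gibson cloning in the pYI001 backbone (the purpose line places it in the pFP100 family). It carries a FRO6p::GUSPlus::tOCS transcriptional reporter for Agrobacterium-mediated plant transformation. The backbone has the usual dual-host arrangement. A high-copy ColE1/pUC-type origin, with a pBR322 bom site and a remnant of rop, supports propagation in E. coli. The pVS1 oriV with RepA and StaA provides replication and stable maintenance in Agrobacterium. Bacterial selection is by streptomycin through an aadA (SmR) aminoglycoside adenylyltransferase gene, which sits next to fragments of a class 1 integron promoter and a gentamicin resistance gene.

Two cassettes lie between the nopaline-type right and left T-DNA border repeats. The first is the reporter. The FRO6 promoter is named in the catalogue but not annotated in the feature table, and it presumably occupies the unannotated stretch between the right border and the GUSPlus start. It drives GUSPlus, a codon-optimised Staphylococcus β-glucuronidase interrupted by a catalase intron so that it is expressed in plants but not in bacteria. A short His tag and the octopine synthase terminator follow the coding sequence. The second cassette is in the opposite orientation and encodes EGFP fused to an N-terminal fragment of Arabidopsis basic chitinase (CHI-B), probably a signal peptide, with a TEV-type 5′ leader and a CaMV poly(A) signal. This matches the "seed coat GFP" selectable marker, which lets transformed seeds be picked by fluorescence rather than by antibiotic or herbicide selection; its promoter is not annotated.

The construct is suited to histochemical or quantitative GUS assays of FRO6 promoter activity in transgenic plants. The associated publication studies shade-induced hypocotyl elongation.
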