Addgene plasmid #170840: pYI006
Purpose: FRO6p::GUSPlus::tOCS in pFP100
Depositing lab: Christian Fankhauser. Depositing organization: Universite de Lausanne (UNIL). Publication: A combination of plasma membrane sterol biosynthesis and autophagy is required for shade-induced hypocotyl elongation. Ince YC, Krahmer J, Fiorucci AS, Trevisan M, Galvao VC, Wigger L, Pradervand S, Fouillen L, Van Delft P, Genva M, Mongrand S, Gallart-Ayala H, Ivanisevic J, Fankhauser C. Nat Commun. 2022 Oct 10;13(1):5659. doi: 10.1038/s41467-022-33384-9. PubMed 36216814.
Backbone
  Vector backbone: pYI001
  Vector type: Plant Expression
  Selectable markers: Seed coat GFP
Growth in bacteria
  Bacterial resistance: Streptomycin, 50 μg/mL
  Growth temperature: 37°C
  Growth strain: DH5alpha
  Copy number: High Copy
Gene/Insert
  Gene/Insert name: FRO6p::GUSPlus::tOCS
  Promoter: FRO6
  Cloning method: Gibson Cloning
  Sequencing primers: 5′ ATCCAAGCTCAAGCTAAGCTcgatgctctcaaggccaa; 3′ TAGAAATTTACCCTCAGATCTACCATctttatttgaatttccacttctc
Terms and licenses: Academic/Nonprofit Terms; Industry Terms: Not Available to Industry
Depositor comments: Please visit https://doi.org/10.1101/2021.06.16.448628 for bioRxiv preprint.
How to cite: pYI006 was a gift from Christian Fankhauser (Addgene plasmid # 170840 ; http://n2t.net/addgene:170840 ; RRID:Addgene_170840)
